>Addgene plasmid #230990 | PP_080_pAAV_CAG_DIO-LR-Voltron2-P2A-CheRiff-eGFP-ST (Kv2.1TS) | addgene full sequence | sequence record 460272 | Addgene NGS Result
AGGGCGATCGGTGCGGGCCTCTTCGCTATTACGCCAGCTGCGCGCTCGCTCGCTCACTGAGGCCGCCCGG
GCAAAGCCCGGGCGTCGGGCGACCTTTGGTCGCCCGGCCTCAGTGAGCGAGCGAGCGCGCAGAGAGGGAG
TGGCCAACTCCATCACTAGGGGTTCCTTGTAGTTAATGATTAACCCGCCATGCTACTTATCTACGTAGCC
ATGCTCTAGGAAGATCTGTACCATTGACGTCAATAATGACGTATGTTCCCATAGTAACGCCAATAGGGAC
TTTCCATTGACGTCAATGGGTGGAGTATTTACGGTAAACTGCCCACTTGGCAGTACATCAAGTGTATCAT
ATGCCAAGTACGCCCCCTATTGACGTCAATGACGGTAAATGGCCCGCCTGGCATTATGCCCAGTACATGA
CCTTATGGGACTTTCCTACTTGGCAGTACATCTACGTATTAGTCATCGCTATTACCATGGTCGAGGTGAG
CCCCACGTTCTGCTTCACTCTCCCCATCTCCCCCCCCTCCCCACCCCCAATTTTGTATTTATTTATTTTT
TAATTATTTTGTGCAGCGATGGGGGCGGGGGGGGGGGGGGGGCGCGCGCCRGGSGGGGSGGGGCGGGGCG
AGGGGCGGGGCGGGGCGAGGCGGAGAGGTGCGGCGGCAGCCAATCAGAGCGGCGCGCTCCGAAAGTTTCC
TTTTATGGCGAGGCGGCGGCGGCGGCGGCCCTATAAAAAGCGAAGCGCGCGGCGGGCGGGAGTCGCTGCG
CGCTGCCTTCGCCCCGTGCCCCGCTCCGCCGCCGCCTCGCGCCGCCCGCCCCGGCTCTGACTGACCGCGT
TACTCCCACAGGTGAGCGGGCGGGACGGCCCTTCTCCTCCGGGCTGTAATTAGCGCTTGGTTTAATGACG
GCTTGTTTCTTTTCTGTGGCTGCGTGAAAGCCTTGAGGGGCTCCGGGAGGGCCCTTTGTGCGGGGGGAGC
GGCTCGGGGCTGTCCGCGGGGGGACGGCTGCCTTCGGGGGGGACGGGGCAGGGCGGGGTTCGGCTTCTGG
CGTGTGACCGGCGGCTCTAGAGCCTCTGCTAACCATGTTCATGCCTTCTTCTTTTTCCTACAGCTCCTGG
GCAACGTGCTGGTTATTGTGCTGTCTCATCATTTTGGCAAAGAATTGGATCCTCTAGAGTCGACTCCGGA
ATAACTTCGTATAGGATACTTTATACGAAGTTATGCAGAATGGTAGCTGGATTGTAGCTGCTATTAGCAA
TATGAAACCTCTTAATAACTTCGTATAGCATACATTATACGAAGTTATGGCGCGCCTTAGAATCTGGTGG
CTTCAGGGAAGTCCGTGGCACAGCTGATGAAGCTGTCAATGCTGGACATGCTCCGCATGTCGATGACGCC
CTCCGTGCGTGCGGGCAGAGGGGCCACGGGGCTGGGCATGCTGCTCATCTCCAGCTCCTCTGGAGGCTTG
CTCTGCGGGGCCATCTCCTTGGTGTTGAGGATGGGCTGGGACTGCTTGTACAGCTCGTCCATGCCGAGAG
TGATCCCGGCGGCGGTCACGAACTCCAGCAGGACCATGTGATCGCGCTTCTCGTTGGGGTCTTTGCTCAG
GGCGGACTGGGTGCTCAGGTAGTGGTTGTCGGGCAGCAGCACGGGGCCGTCGCCGATGGGGGTGTTCTGC
TGGTAGTGGTCGGCGAGCTGCACGCTGCCGTCCTCGATGTTGTGGCGGATCTTGAAGTTCACCTTGATGC
CGTTCTTCTGCTTGTCGGCCATGATATAGACGTTGTGGCTGTTGTAGTTGTACTCCAGCTTGTGCCCCAG
GATGTTGCCGTCCTCCTTGAAGTCGATGCCCTTCAGCTCGATGCGGTTCACCAGGGTGTCGCCCTCGAAC
TTCACCTCGGCGCGGGTCTTGTAGTTGCCGTCGTCCTTGAAGAAGATGGTGCGCTCCTGGACGTAGCCTT
CGGGCATGGCGGACTTGAAGAAGTCGTGCTGCTTCATGTGGTCGGGGTAGCGGCTGAAGCACTGCACGCC
GTAGGTCAGGGTGGTCACGAGGGTGGGCCAGGGCACGGGCAGCTTGCCGGTGGTGCAAATGAACTTCAGG
GTCAGCTTGCCGTAGGTGGCATCGCCCTCGCCCTCGCCGGACACGCTGAACTTGTGGCCGTTTACGTCGC
CGTCCAGCTCGACCAGGATGGGCACCACCCCGGTGAACAGCTCCTCGCCCTTGCTCACGCTCTTGGCGGC
CGCCACTTTATCTTCCTCTGTCACGAAGGCCAGCACGTCCACCTTGCGTCCCAGAAACTGGGAGCTCACT
GGTCTCCTGATATCGCCGTACATAATGATATGCTCGTGAATTTTGATCCGCAGGAAGTGCCCCAGCAGTC
CCCAAATATTCTTGGACAGCAGGTCGGCGATGGTATGGCCAATAGTGGACCCAGCCACGCTCAGGGTGTG
CATGCCTTCAGGCCCAAAGATGAACAGGCCGGGAAACATCAGCCAACTAGAATAGTACACGGCAGTCATG
GCCAGCACCAGTTTCTTACAGCCGCCGGCAGGCATGATATAGTAAGACTCCACGTAGATGATTCCAGCGT
TGTAGAATGTCTGGGTTCCATACACCAGGCCGATACAGTAAAACAGCCACTTCACCCACCCAGTGGCCAG
AGCGGCTGTCACTCCCATGCAAATAGTTCCCAGGTCGGACACCAGCAGAGCCATTGTCCGCTTATTGTAT
GCCTCACTCAGGCCGGTGATGTTAGACAGATGAATCAGGATCACGGGACATGTCAGCAGCCATTCGGCAT
ATCTCAGCCATGGGGTAATGTTCCCTCCGTACAGGAACAGCATAGCAGGACTGGTGAACTCGAAATAGAT
CTCCAGAATCACTTTGATCAGCTCCACGGAGCACACGTACACTTCCTCCCATCCCACGCTGGCCTTATAG
GCGTGCCAGCCGTAGAAAGCCAGAAACAGGGCAGACAGGAACACGGCAAACCACTGGAAGCCCCTAGCTG
TTTCCTGCTCCCACAGGGCCCCATAGTAGATGTAGATGGAGCTGCACTGTTCCTCATACCCATGCACGGG
GTGGTAGGGTGGATTCACTTGATATCCAGCTGGGGCATGGTACTCACTGCCTCCGGCAGAATCGTTTCCA
GGTGGGGCGCTGTGAGCGTCTGGAGCAGGAGCTCCGCCGGGACCGGGGTTTTCTTCCACGTCTCCTGCTT
GCTTTAACAGAGAGAAGTTCGTGGCTCCGGAGCCCACCTCGTTCTCGTAGCAGAACACGTTGATGTCGAT
CTGGTCCAGGGGGATGTACTCGCCCTCGCTGGTGATCCTGCTCTTAGTGGTTGGCTCGCCGGAAATCTCG
AGCGTCGACAGCCAGCGCGCGATCTCGCTGCCGATCAGGTCCGGGTTGTCTTCTTGCAGCAGATTCAGAC
CCGGGCCGATGTCCACAGCCTTGCAGTTAGGCAGGCTTTTGGCCAGGCGAGCGGCTTCGGCCGGTGGGAT
CAGAACGCCTGGGGTGCCCCAGAACAGCAGCTTCGGGACAGGGGACTGGTGCAGCCAGTCCATGTATTCT
TCGACCAGCGCGACGATGTTCGCTGGCTCACCGGCGATTGGCAGCTCGTTTGGGAAGCGCCACAGTGGCT
CGCGGTCAACAGGATTCAGGAACGGCTCGCGGTAATGGTCCATCTCGACTTCAGTCAGCGGGCGGACGAC
ACCCATCGGCAGCGTACCCTCGATAAAAACGTTCTGATCGATGATCAGCTTGCGGCCGACGTCGGTGGTG
CGGAAGGCCTGGAAGGTCTCGCGGGCAAATTCTGGCCATTCGTCCCAGGTCGGGATAGGGCGGATGAACT
CCATAAATGCAATACCTTTGACGCGCTCTGGATTGCGCTTGGCCCAGTGGAAACCCAGAGCGGAGCCCCA
GTCGTGAATGACCAGGACGACCTCTTCCAGACCCAGGGCTTCGATGAAGGCATCCATGAAGCGGACGTGG
TCGTCGAAGAAATAACCCAGGTCTGGTTTGTCGGATTTGCCCATACCGATCAGGTCTGGAGCAATGCAGC
GATGGGTCGGTGCAACATGCGGGATGATGTTGCGCCACACGTAGGAGGAGGTCGGGTTACCGTGCAGGAA
CAGCACAGGGGTGCCATCGCGCGGACCAACATCGACGTAGTGCATGCGCTCGCCCAGGACTTCCACATAA
TGGGGGTCGAATGGAAAGCCAGTACCGATCTTGAAGATAGTCTCATGGGCAATGAGGCACCCCATTCCAA
ACAGTGGCTTAGCGAGCACATCCAGGATTCCCATGAGAATGGCCTCATTGTCGACGGACAGCACGCCACT
ACCAGACCCGAAAGCCCACACGACAGGATAAAACACCCAGAGGATTGACAGGAAGACGAGCAGACTGACA
TAGGAGCTATGGTACTCGGGGCTTTTCTTCAGATCGTCTTTCCAAGTGGCGTTATACATCCCGTATGTCA
GGACTGCCTGCATCACACATCCAGCGATAAAGTACACCCATTTGAACTTGTGTTCATCCTCGAAGTCGCC
CAGAATACCAAACACGATCATGAAAATGTCTGCGCCGATGACCCAAGAAATCATCACTCCGCCCATCTTG
GTCATGACGATGAGATCGAGCAGGAGCAGTGGTGTGGTCAGCACCCAGTTAATATATCTTGCGTAGACCA
CCTGCCTTTCACCATTCATTGTCAGGTCCTGGTAGTTCACGGCCATTGCATAGTAAGCGGTAGCGGCGAT
AGTGCAGATGGCAATGTTGATATAGTATGCGCTCTTCAGCTCTGAAGGCCGAAAGTGCACAGCCACTCCA
AAAGCAATAGCAGCAGCAGCCATAATAGCAAAGACAATCCACTGTGCAATCATGCCGGTCTCGGTTTCCA
CGTCAGCACTACCGGATCTGACTACGCCTGTCTTATTGCTGAAAGGAACGTAGAAGTTGGGACCTTCTGT
TCCGTTAGCCAGTCCAAGGGTCAACAAAGCCAGCAAGAGGAGTATTTGGGGTCGGCCCATGGTGGCGCTA
GCATAACTTCGTATAAAGTATCCTATACGAAGTTATTTGCCTTAACCCAGAAATTATCACTGTTATTCTT
TAGAATGGTGCAAAGAATAACTTCGTATAATGTATGCTATACGAAGTTATGAATTCGATATCAAGCTTAT
CGATAATCAACCTCTGGATTACAAAATTTGTGAAAGATTGACTGGTATTCTTAACTATGTTGCTCCTTTT
ACGCTATGTGGATACGCTGCTTTAATGCCTTTGTATCATGCTATTGCTTCCCGTATGGCTTTCATTTTCT
CCTCCTTGTATAAATCCTGGTTGCTGTCTCTTTATGAGGAGTTGTGGCCCGTTGTCAGGCAACGTGGCGT
GGTGTGCACTGTGTTTGCTGACGCAACCCCCACTGGTTGGGGCATTGCCACCACCTGTCAGCTCCTTTCC
GGGACTTTCGCTTTCCCCCTCCCTATTGCCACGGCGGAACTCATCGCCGCCTGCCTTGCCCGCTGCTGGA
CAGGGGCTCGGCTGTTGGGCACTGACAATTCCGTGGTGTTGTCGGGGAAATCATCGTCCTTTCCTTGGCT
GCTCGCCTGTGTTGCCACCTGGATTCTGCGCGGGACGTCCTTCTGCTACGTCCCTTCGGCCCTCAATCCA
GCGGACCTTCCTTCCCGCGGCCTGCTGCCGGCTCTGCGGCCTCTTCCGCGTCTTCGCCTTCGCCCTCAGA
CGAGTCGGATCTCCCTTTGGGCCGCCTCCCCGCATCGATACCGTCGACCTCGACCCGGGCGGCCGCTTCG
AGCAGACATGATAAGATACATTGATGAGTTTGGACAAACCACAACTAGAATGCAGTGAAAAAAATGCTTT
ATTTGTGAAATTTGTGATGCTATTGCTTTATTTGTAACCATTATAAGCTGCAATAAACAAGTTAACAACA
ACAATTGCATTCATTTTATGTTTCAGGTTCAGGGGGAGATGTGGGAGGTTTTTTAAAGCAAGTAAAACCT
CTACAAATGTGGTAAAATCGATAAGGATCTTCCTAGAGCATGGCTACGTAGATAAGTAGCATGGCGGGTT
AATCATTAACTACAAGGAACCCCTAGTGATGGAGTTGGCCACTCCCTCTCTGCGCGCTCGCTCGCTCACT
GAGGCCGGGCGACCAAAGGTCGCCCGACGCCCGGGCTTTGCCCGGGCGGCCTCAGTGAGCGAGCGAGCGC
GCAGCTGCATTAATGAATCGGCCAACGCGCGGGGAGAGGCGGTTTGCGTATTGGGCGCTCTTCCGCTTCC
TCGCTCACTGACTCGCTGCGCTCGGTCGTTCGGCTGCGGCGAGCGGTATCAGCTCACTCAAAGGCGGTAA
TACGGTTATCCACAGAATCAGGGGATAACGCAGGAAAGAACATGTGAGCAAAAGGCCAGCAAAAGGCCAG
GAACCGTAAAAAGGCCGCGTTGCTGGCGTTTTTCCATAGGCTCCGCCCCCCTGACGAGCATCACAAAAAT
CGACGCTCAAGTCAGAGGTGGCGAAACCCGACAGGACTATAAAGATACCAGGCGTTTCCCCCTGGAAGCT
CCCTCGTGCGCTCTCCTGTTCCGACCCTGCCGCTTACCGGATACCTGTCCGCCTTTCTCCCTTCGGGAAG
CGTGGCGCTTTCTCATAGCTCACGCTGTAGGTATCTCAGTTCGGTGTAGGTCGTTCGCTCCAAGCTGGGC
TGTGTGCACGAACCCCCCGTTCAGCCCGACCGCTGCGCCTTATCCGGTAACTATCGTCTTGAGTCCAACC
CGGTAAGACACGACTTATCGCCACTGGCAGCAGCCACTGGTAACAGGATTAGCAGAGCGAGGTATGTAGG
CGGTGCTACAGAGTTCTTGAAGTGGTGGCCTAACTACGGCTACACTAGAAGAACAGTATTTGGTATCTGC
GCTCTGCTGAAGCCAGTTACCTTCGGAAAAAGAGTTGGTAGCTCTTGATCCGGCAAACAAACCACCGCTG
GTAGCGGTGGTTTTTTTGTTTGCAAGCAGCAGATTACGCGCAGAAAAAAAGGATCTCAAGAAGATCCTTT
GATCTTTTCTACGGGGTCTGACGCTCAGTGGAACGAAAACTCACGTTAAGGGATTTTGGTCATGAGATTA
TCAAAAAGGATCTTCACCTAGATCCTTTTAAATTAAAAATGAAGTTTTAAATCAATCTAAAGTATATATG
AGTAAACTTGGTCTGACAGTTACCAATGCTTAATCAGTGAGGCACCTATCTCAGCGATCTGTCTATTTCG
TTCATCCATAGTTGCCTGACTCCCCGTCGTGTAGATAACTACGATACGGGAGGGCTTACCATCTGGCCCC
AGTGCTGCAATGATACCGCGAGACCCACGCTCACCGGCTCCAGATTTATCAGCAATAAACCAGCCAGCCG
GAAGGGCCGAGCGCAGAAGTGGTCCTGCAACTTTATCCGCCTCCATCCAGTCTATTAATTGTTGCCGGGA
AGCTAGAGTAAGTAGTTCGCCAGTTAATAGTTTGCGCAACGTTGTTGCCATTGCTACAGGCATCGTGGTG
TCACGCTCGTCGTTTGGTATGGCTTCATTCAGCTCCGGTTCCCAACGATCAAGGCGAGTTACATGATCCC
CCATGTTGTGCAAAAAAGCGGTTAGCTCCTTCGGTCCTCCGATCGTTGTCAGAAGTAAGTTGGCCGCAGT
GTTATCACTCATGGTTATGGCAGCACTGCATAATTCTCTTACTGTCATGCCATCCGTAAGATGCTTTTCT
GTGACTGGTGAGTACTCAACCAAGTCATTCTGAGAATAGTGTATGCGGCGACCGAGTTGCTCTTGCCCGG
CGTCAATACGGGATAATACCGCGCCACATAGCAGAACTTTAAAAGTGCTCATCATTGGAAAACGTTCTTC
GGGGCGAAAACTCTCAAGGATCTTACCGCTGTTGAGATCCAGTTCGATGTAACCCACTCGTGCACCCAAC
TGATCTTCAGCATCTTTTACTTTCACCAGCGTTTCTGGGTGAGCAAAAACAGGAAGGCAAAATGCCGCAA
AAAAGGGAATAAGGGCGACACGGAAATGTTGAATACTCATACTCTTCCTTTTTCAATATTATTGAAGCAT
TTATCAGGGTTATTGTCTCATGAGCGGATACATATTTGAATGTATTTAGAAAAATAAACAAATAGGGGTT
CCGCGCACATTTCCCCGAAAAGTGCCACCTAAATTGTAAGCGTTAATATTTTGTTAAAATTCGCGTTAAA
TTTTTGTTAAATCAGCTCATTTTTTAACCAATAGGCCGAAATCGGCAAAATCCCTTATAAATCAAAAGAA
TAGACCGAGATAGGGT
[37 nt withheld, positions 8347-8383]
AAAGAACGTGGACTCCAACGTCAAAGG
[49 nt withheld, positions 8411-8459]
T
[91 nt withheld, positions 8461-8551]
G
[124 nt withheld, positions 8553-8676]
CCCATTCGCCATTCAGGCTGCGCAACTGTTGGGA
Features (pLannotate 1.2.2; 31 found; start..end, strand, type, name):
     35..167     -  repeat_region  AAV2 ITR (fragment): inverted terminal repeat of adeno-associated virus serotype 2 inverted
    231..479     +  enhancer       CMV enhancer (fragment): human cytomegalovirus immediate early enhancer
    481..758     +  promoter       chicken β-actin promoter: No description available
    759..894     +  intron         hybrid intron (fragment): hybrid between chicken β-actin (CBA) and minute virus of mice (MMV) introns (Gray et al., 2011)
    983..1113    +  intron         chimeric intron (fragment): chimera between introns from chicken β-actin and rabbit β-globin
   1167..1184    +  misc_feature   MCS (fragment): pUC18/19 multiple cloning site
   1191..1224    +  protein_bind   lox2272: Cre-mediated recombination occurs in the 8-bp core sequence (GGATACTT). lox2272 sites are compatible with each other, but incompatible with loxP or loxN sites (Lee and Saito, 1988). Cre recombinase
   1225..1274    -  intron         β-globin intron (fragment): internally truncated intron from human β-globin
   1275..1308    +  protein_bind   loxP: Cre-mediated recombination occurs in the 8-bp core sequence (GCATACAT). Cre recombinase
   1320..1514    -  CDS            Kcnb1 (fragment): KCNB1_RAT - Experimental evidence at protein level: Swiss-Prot protein existence level 1. Voltage-gated potassium channel that mediates transmembrane potassium transport in excitable membranes, primarily in the brain, but also in the pancreas and cardiovascular system. Contributes to the regulation of the action potential (AP) repolarization, duration and frequency of repetitive AP firing in neurons, muscle cells and endocrine cells and plays a role in homeostatic attenuation of electrical excitability throughout the brain (PubMed:10024359, PubMed:10618149, PubMed:12451110, PubMed:17379638, Pu
   1515..2228    -  CDS            EGFP: EGFP is a basic (constitutively fluorescent) green fluorescent protein published in 1996, derived from Aequorea victoria. It is reported to be a rapidly-maturing weak dimer with moderate acid sensitivity.
   2244..3188    -  CDS            CheRiff: blue light-activated optogenetic actuator derived from Scherffelia dubia channelrhodopsin (Hochbaum et al., 2014)
   3190..3245    -  CDS            P2A (fragment): 2A peptide from porcine teschovirus-1 polyprotein Eukaryotic ribosomes fail to insert a peptide bond between the Gly and Pro residues, yielding separate polypeptides.
   3276..3335    -  CDS            KCNJ2 (fragment): KCNJ2_HUMAN - Also known as IRK1. Experimental evidence at protein level: Swiss-Prot protein existence level 1. Probably participates in establishing action potential waveform and excitability of neuronal and muscle tissues. Inward rectifier potassium channels are characterized by a greater tendency to allow potassium to flow into the cell rather than out of it. Their voltage dependence is regulated by the concentration of extracellular potassium; as external potassium is raised, the voltage range of the channel opening shifts to more positive voltages. The inward rectification is mainly due t
   3348..4229    -  CDS            HaloTag®: modified bacterial dehalogenase that forms covalent bonds with chloroalkane derivatives
   4845..4976    -  CDS            rho (fragment): OPSD_GALML - Experimental evidence at transcript level: Swiss-Prot protein existence level 2. Photoreceptor required for image-forming vision at low light intensity. While most salt water fish species use retinal as chromophore, most freshwater fish use 3-dehydroretinal, or a mixture of retinal and 3-dehydroretinal (By similarity). Light-induced isomerization of 11-cis to all-trans retinal triggers a conformational change that activates signaling via G-proteins. Subsequent receptor phosphorylation mediates displacement of the bound G-protein alpha subunit by arrestin and terminates signaling (
   5043..5076    -  protein_bind   lox2272: Cre-mediated recombination occurs in the 8-bp core sequence (GGATACTT). lox2272 sites are compatible with each other, but incompatible with loxP or loxN sites (Lee and Saito, 1988). Cre recombinase
   5077..5126    -  intron         β-globin intron (fragment): internally truncated intron from human β-globin
   5127..5160    -  protein_bind   loxP: Cre-mediated recombination occurs in the 8-bp core sequence (GCATACAT). Cre recombinase
   5161..5185    +  misc_feature   MCS (fragment): pBluescript multiple cloning site
   5185..5773    +  misc_feature   WPRE: woodchuck hepatitis virus posttranscriptional regulatory element
   5774..5793    +  misc_feature   MCS (fragment): pBluescript multiple cloning site
   5822..5943    -  polyA_signal   SV40 poly(A) signal: SV40 polyadenylation signal
   5966..6034    -  CDS            large T antigen (fragment): large T antigen from SV40 (simian virus 40)
   6105..6238    +  repeat_region  AAV2 ITR: inverted terminal repeat of adeno-associated virus serotype 2 inverted
   6232..6288    -  CDS            lacI (fragment): lac repressor; lacI; The lac repressor binds to the lac operator to inhibit transcription in E. coli. This inhibition can be relieved by adding lactose or isopropyl-β-D-thiogalactopyranoside (IPTG).
   6471..7059    -  rep_origin     ori: high-copy-number ColE1/pMB1/pBR322/pUC origin of replication
   7230..8090    -  CDS            AmpR: β-lactamase; bla; confers resistance to ampicillin, carbenicillin, and related antibiotics
   8091..8195    -  promoter       AmpR promoter: bla
   8248..8676    -  rep_origin     f1 ori (sequence partly withheld): f1 bacteriophage origin of replication; arrow indicates direction of (+) strand synthesis
   8681..40      -  CDS            lacZα (fragment) (across the origin): LacZα fragment of β-galactosidase; lacZ fragment
