[The description below was written by a language model from this plasmid's Addgene catalogue record and pLannotate feature annotations shown in this document.]
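Description:
PP_080_pAAV_CAG_DIO-LR-Voltron2-P2A-CheRiff-eGFP-ST (Kv2.1TS) is an AAV transfer plasmid for Cre-dependent mammalian expression of a voltage indicator together with an optogenetic actuator. It is propagated in E. coli through a high-copy ColE1/pUC-type origin with ampicillin selection (AmpR under its own promoter), and the backbone also carries an f1 origin. Two AAV2 inverted terminal repeats flank the expression cassette so that it can be packaged into recombinant AAV. The catalogue lists a total size of 9,019 bp, whereas the annotated sequencing result is 8,710 nt; the record does not explain the difference.

Expression is driven by the CAG promoter (CMV enhancer, chicken β-actin promoter and chimeric intron), with a WPRE and an SV40 polyadenylation signal downstream to improve transcript stability and processing. Between them, the synthetic coding region sits in reverse orientation, bracketed by oppositely oriented lox2272 and loxP pairs. In this DIO arrangement, Cre recombinase inverts and then locks the cassette into the sense orientation, restricting expression to Cre-positive cells. The open reading frame encodes Voltron2, a chemigenetic voltage sensor detected here as a rhodopsin-like segment joined to HaloTag, which binds chloroalkane dye ligands, followed by a short KCNJ2 (Kir2.1)-derived fragment, of the kind commonly used as a membrane trafficking signal. A P2A peptide separates it from CheRiff, a blue-light-activated channelrhodopsin, fused to EGFP and a Kcnb1 (Kv2.1) fragment corresponding to the targeting sequence named in the construct. The gene field describes CheRiff as soma-localized, while the purpose field calls both proteins membrane-localized. The construct supports simultaneous optical stimulation and voltage imaging in genetically defined neurons, and the associated study concerns dendritic voltage dynamics in vivo.
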