Addgene plasmid #230990: PP_080_pAAV_CAG_DIO-LR-Voltron2-P2A-CheRiff-eGFP-ST (Kv2.1TS)
Purpose: Co-expressing membrane-localized Voltron2 and membrane-localized CheRiff.
Depositing lab: Adam Cohen. Depositing organization: Harvard University. Publication: Voltage dynamics of dendritic integration and back-propagation in vivo. Wong-Campos JD, Park P, Davis H, Qi Y, Tian H, Itkis DG, Kim D, Grimm JB, Plutkis SE, Lavis L, Cohen AE. bioRxiv [Preprint]. 2023 May 26:2023.05.25.542363. doi: 10.1101/2023.05.25.542363. PubMed 37292691.
Backbone
  Vector backbone: pAAV
  Backbone size w/o insert (bp): 5305
  Total vector size (bp): 9019
  Vector type: Mammalian Expression, AAV
Growth in bacteria
  Bacterial resistance: Ampicillin, 100 μg/mL
  Growth temperature: 37°C
  Growth strain: NEB Stable
  Copy number: High Copy
Gene/Insert
  Gene/Insert name: Cre-dependent, membrane-localized Voltron2 and soma-localized CheRiff
  Species: Synthetic
  Insert size (bp): 3714
  Promoter: CAG
  Cloning method: Gibson Cloning
  Sequencing primers: 5′ tacattatacgaagttatggcgcgccTTAGAATCTGGTGGCTTCAG
Terms and licenses: Academic/Nonprofit Terms; Industry Terms: Not Available to Industry
How to cite: PP_080_pAAV_CAG_DIO-LR-Voltron2-P2A-CheRiff-eGFP-ST (Kv2.1TS) was a gift from Adam Cohen (Addgene plasmid # 230990 ; http://n2t.net/addgene:230990 ; RRID:Addgene_230990)
